Addgene plasmid #197642: pDEST26-hTLR4-Nluc
Purpose: Human TOLL protein expression in mammalian cells
Depositing lab: Haian Fu. Depositing organization: Emory University.
Backbone
  Vector backbone: pDest26
  Vector type: Mammalian Expression
Growth in bacteria
  Bacterial resistance: Ampicillin, 100 μg/mL
  Growth temperature: 37°C
  Growth strain: DH5alpha
  Copy number: High Copy
Gene/Insert
  Gene/Insert name: TLR4 (alt name: TOLL; CD284; TLR-4; ARMD10)
  Species: H. sapiens (human)
  Entrez Gene: TLR4 (a.k.a. ARMD10, CD284, TLR-4, TOLL)
  Tag / fusion protein: NanoLuciferase (C terminal on insert)
  Cloning method: Gateway Cloning
Terms and licenses: Academic/Nonprofit Terms; Industry Terms: Not Available to Industry
How to cite: pDEST26-hTLR4-Nluc was a gift from Haian Fu (Addgene plasmid # 197642 ; http://n2t.net/addgene:197642 ; RRID:Addgene_197642)
