[The description below was written by a language model from this plasmid's Addgene catalogue record and pLannotate feature annotations shown in this document.]
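Description:
pDEST26-hTLR4-Nluc is a mammalian expression plasmid of about 8.5 kb built on a pDEST26 Gateway destination backbone. It produces human Toll-like receptor 4 (TLR4, also known as CD284 or TOLL) fused at its C terminus to NanoLuc luciferase. It is maintained in E. coli through a high-copy ColE1/pUC-type origin with ampicillin selection from the β-lactamase gene. An f1 phage origin is also present. For mammalian cells, an SV40 enhancer/early promoter drives a neomycin phosphotransferase gene followed by an SV40 polyadenylation signal, which would allow G418 selection of stable transfectants. Short annotated fragments of ble, lacI, an HIV-1 LTR, bGH poly(A) and the pBR322 bom region look like backbone remnants or partial annotation matches rather than functional parts.

The expression cassette begins with the human cytomegalovirus immediate-early enhancer and promoter, followed by a T7 promoter. The TLR4 coding sequence lies between attB1 and attB2 sites, the recombination scars left by Gateway cloning of the insert. Downstream of attB2 the annotation shows a short match to an HA epitope sequence (a fragment of a 3xHA tag) and then the human codon-optimized NanoLuc coding sequence. TLR4 therefore appears to read through the attB2 linker into the luciferase, and an HSV thymidine kinase polyadenylation signal ends the transcript.

TLR4 is the innate immune receptor that, together with LY96 (MD-2) and CD14, senses bacterial lipopolysaccharide and signals through MYD88, TIRAP and TRAF6 to activate NF-κB. The record states only that the plasmid is for expressing this human protein in mammalian cells. A NanoLuc fusion is generally useful for luminescent quantification of a protein or as a bioluminescent donor in proximity-based interaction assays, but the specific application is not given.
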