Features (pLannotate 1.2.2; 24 found; start..end, strand, type, name):
      1..380     +  enhancer       CMV enhancer: human cytomegalovirus immediate early enhancer
    381..584     +  promoter       CMV promoter: human cytomegalovirus (CMV) immediate early promoter
    580..613     +  LTR            5' LTR (truncated) (fragment): truncated 5' long terminal repeat (LTR) from HIV-1
    629..647     +  promoter       T7 promoter: promoter for bacteriophage T7 RNA polymerase
    677..701     +  protein_bind   attB1: mutant version of attB; recombination site for the Gateway® BP reaction BP Clonase™
    707..3223    +  CDS            TLR4: TLR4_HUMAN - Experimental evidence at protein level: Swiss-Prot protein existence level 1. Cooperates with LY96 and CD14 to mediate the innate immune response to bacterial lipopolysaccharide (LPS) (PubMed:27022195). Acts via MYD88, TIRAP and TRAF6, leading to NF-kappa-B activation, cytokine secretion and the inflammatory response (PubMed:9237759, PubMed:10835634, PubMed:27022195,PubMed:21393102). Also involved in LPS-independent inflammatory responses triggered by free fatty acids, such as palmitate, and Ni(2+). Responses triggered by Ni(2+) require non-conserved histidines and are, therefore,
   3228..3252    -  protein_bind   attB2: mutant version of attB; recombination site for the Gateway® BP reaction BP Clonase™
   3263..3289    +  CDS            3xHA (fragment): three tandem HA epitope tags
   3320..3833    +  CDS            Nluc (fragment): NanoLuc® luciferase human codon-optimized
   3919..3967    +  polyA_signal   HSV TK poly(A) signal: herpes simplex virus thymidine kinase polyadenylation signal (Cole and Stacy, 1985)
   4058..4074    -  polyA_signal   bGH poly(A) signal (fragment): bovine growth hormone polyadenylation signal
   4169..4597    +  rep_origin     f1 ori (sequence partly withheld): f1 bacteriophage origin of replication; arrow indicates direction of (+) strand synthesis
   4611..4940    +  promoter       SV40 promoter: SV40 enhancer and early promoter
   5007..5798    +  CDS            neo: KKA2_KLEPN - Also known as kan, nptII. Experimental evidence at protein level: Swiss-Prot protein existence level 1. Resistance to kanamycin, neomycin, paromomycin, ribostamycin, butirosin and gentamicin B. From Klebsiella pneumoniae.
   5824..5982    +  CDS            ble (fragment): BLE_KLEPN - Experimental evidence at protein level: Swiss-Prot protein existence level 1. Binding protein with a strong affinity to the bleomycin family of antibiotics. Binds to CL990; an antimitotic-antibiotic compound. From Klebsiella pneumoniae.
   5977..6098    +  polyA_signal   SV40 poly(A) signal: SV40 polyadenylation signal
   6171..6187    -  protein_bind   lac operator: The lac repressor binds to the lac operator to inhibit transcription in E. coli. This inhibition can be relieved by adding lactose or isopropyl-β-D-thiogalactopyranoside (IPTG). lac repressor encoded by lacI
   6195..6225    -  promoter       lac promoter: promoter for the E. coli lac operon
   6240..6261    -  protein_bind   CAP binding site: CAP binding activates transcription in the presence of cAMP. E. coli catabolite activator protein
   6274..6366    -  CDS            lacI (fragment): lac repressor; lacI; The lac repressor binds to the lac operator to inhibit transcription in E. coli. This inhibition can be relieved by adding lactose or isopropyl-β-D-thiogalactopyranoside (IPTG).
   6549..7137    -  rep_origin     ori: high-copy-number ColE1/pMB1/pBR322/pUC origin of replication
   7308..8168    -  CDS            AmpR: β-lactamase; bla; confers resistance to ampicillin, carbenicillin, and related antibiotics
   8169..8273    -  promoter       AmpR promoter: bla
   8332..8384    -  misc_feature   bom (fragment): basis of mobility region from pBR322
>Addgene plasmid #197642 | pDEST26-hTLR4-Nluc | addgene full sequence | sequence record 392621 | Addgene NGS Result
GACATTGATTATTGACTAGTTATTAATAGTAATCAATTACGGGGTCATTAGTTCATAGCCCATATATGGA
GTTCCGCGTTACATAACTTACGGTAAATGGCCCGCCTGGCTGACCGCCCAACGACCCCCGCCCATTGACG
TCAATAATGACGTATGTTCCCATAGTAACGCCAATAGGGACTTTCCATTGACGTCAATGGGTGGAGTATT
TACGGTAAACTGCCCACTTGGCAGTACATCAAGTGTATCATATGCCAAGTACGCCCCCTATTGACGTCAA
TGACGGTAAATGGCCCGCCTGGCATTATGCCCAGTACATGACCTTATGGGACTTTCCTACTTGGCAGTAC
ATCTACGTATTAGTCATCGCTATTACCATGGTGATGCGGTTTTGGCAGTACATCAATGGGCGTGGATAGC
GGTTTGACTCACGGGGATTTCCAAGTCTCCACCCCATTGACGTCAATGGGAGTTTGTTTTGGCACCAAAA
TCAACGGGACTTTCCAAAATGTCGTAACAACTCCGCCCCATTGACGCAAATGGGCGGTAGGCGTGTACGG
TGGGAGGTCTATATAAGCAGAGCTCTCTGGCTAACTAGAGAACCCACTGCTTACTGGCTTATCGAAATTA
ATACGACTCACTATAGGGAGACCCAAGCTTGCTAGTTAAGCTAGCAACAAGTTTGTACAAAAAAGCAGGC
TCCACCATGATGTCTGCCTCGCGCCTGGCTGGGACTCTGATCCCAGCCATGGCCTTCCTCTCCTGCGTGA
GACCAGAAAGCTGGGAGCCCTGCGTGGAGGTGGTTCCTAATATTACTTATCAATGCATGGAGCTGAATTT
CTACAAAATCCCCGACAACCTCCCCTTCTCAACCAAGAACCTGGACCTGAGCTTTAATCCCCTGAGGCAT
TTAGGCAGCTATAGCTTCTTCAGTTTCCCAGAACTGCAGGTGCTGGATTTATCCAGGTGTGAAATCCAGA
CAATTGAAGATGGGGCATATCAGAGCCTAAGCCACCTCTCTACCTTAATATTGACAGGAAACCCCATCCA
GAGTTTAGCCCTGGGAGCCTTTTCTGGACTATCAAGTTTACAGAAGCTGGTGGCTGTGGAGACAAATCTA
GCATCTCTAGAGAACTTCCCCATTGGACATCTCAAAACTTTGAAAGAACTTAATGTGGCTCACAATCTTA
TCCAATCTTTCAAATTACCTGAGTATTTTTCTAATCTGACCAATCTAGAGCACTTGGACCTTTCCAGCAA
CAAGATTCAAAGTATTTATTGCACAGACTTGCGGGTTCTACATCAAATGCCCCTACTCAATCTCTCTTTA
GACCTGTCCCTGAACCCTATGAACTTTATCCAACCAGGTGCATTTAAAGAAATTAGGCTTCATAAGCTGA
CTTTAAGAAATAATTTTGATAGTTTAAATGTAATGAAAACTTGTATTCAAGGTCTGGCTGGTTTAGAAGT
CCATCGTTTGGTTCTGGGAGAATTTAGAAATGAAGGAAACTTGGAAAAGTTTGACAAATCTGCTCTAGAG
GGCCTGTGCAATTTGACCATTGAAGAATTCCGATTAGCATACTTAGACTACTACCTCGATGATATTATTG
ACTTATTTAATTGTTTGACAAATGTTTCTTCATTTTCCCTGGTGAGTGTGACTATTGAAAGGGTAAAAGA
CTTTTCTTATAATTTCGGATGGCAACATTTAGAATTAGTTAACTGTAAATTTGGACAGTTTCCCACATTG
AAACTCAAATCTCTCAAAAGGCTTACTTTCACTTCCAACAAAGGTGGGAATGCTTTTTCAGAAGTTGATC
TACCAAGCCTTGAGTTTCTAGATCTCAGTAGAAATGGCTTGAGTTTCAAAGGTTGCTGTTCTCAAAGTGA
TTTTGGGACAACCAGCCTAAAGTATTTAGATCTGAGCTTCAATGGTGTTATTACCATGAGTTCAAACTTC
TTGGGCTTAGAACAACTAGAACATCTGGATTTCCAGCATTCCAATTTGAAACAAATGAGTGAGTTTTCAG
TATTCCTATCACTCAGAAACCTCATTTACCTTGACATTTCTCATACTCACACCAGAGTTGCTTTCAATGG
CATCTTCAATGGCTTGTCCAGTCTCGAAGTCTTGAAAATGGCTGGCAATTCTTTCCAGGAAAACTTCCTT
CCAGATATCTTCACAGAGCTGAGAAACTTGACCTTCCTGGACCTCTCTCAGTGTCAACTGGAGCAGTTGT
CTCCAACAGCATTTAACTCACTCTCCAGTCTTCAGGTACTAAATATGAGCCACAACAACTTCTTTTCATT
GGATACGTTTCCTTATAAGTGTCTGAACTCCCTCCAGGTTCTTGATTACAGTCTCAATCACATAATGACT
TCCAAAAAACAGGAACTACAGCATTTTCCAAGTAGTCTAGCTTTCTTAAATCTTACTCAGAATGACTTTG
CTTGTACTTGTGAACACCAGAGTTTCCTGCAATGGATCAAGGACCAGAGGCAGCTCTTGGTGGAAGTTGA
ACGAATGGAATGTGCAACACCTTCAGATAAGCAGGGCATGCCTGTGCTGAGTTTGAATATCACCTGTCAG
ATGAATAAGACCATCATTGGTGTGTCGGTCCTCAGTGTGCTTGTAGTATCTGTTGTAGCAGTTCTGGTCT
ATAAGTTCTATTTTCACCTGATGCTTCTTGCTGGCTGCATAAAGTATGGTAGAGGTGAAAACATCTATGA
TGCCTTTGTTATCTACTCAAGCCAGGATGAGGACTGGGTAAGGAATGAGCTAGTAAAGAATTTAGAAGAA
GGGGTGCCTCCATTTCAGCTCTGCCTTCACTACAGAGACTTTATTCCCGGTGTGGCCATTGCTGCCAACA
TCATCCATGAAGGTTTCCATAAAAGCCGAAAGGTGATTGTTGTGGTGTCCCAGCACTTCATCCAGAGCCG
CTGGTGTATCTTTGAATATGAGATTGCTCAGACCTGGCAGTTTCTGAGCAGTCGTGCTGGTATCATCTTC
ATTGTCCTGCAGAAGGTGGAGAAGACCCTGCTCAGGCAGCAGGTGGAGCTGTACCGCCTTCTCAGCAGGA
ACACTTACCTGGAGTGGGAGGACAGTGTCCTGGGGCGGCACATCTTCTGGAGACGACTCAGAAAAGCCCT
GCTGGATGGTAAATCATGGAATCCAGAAGGAACAGTGGGTACAGGATGCAATTGGCAGGAAGCAACATCT
ATCTTGGACCCAGCTTTCTTGTACAAAGTGGTTGATCTCGAGTACCCATACGATGTTCCAGATTACGCTG
GAGGGGGTGGATCTGGAGGGGGTGGATCTATGGTCTTCACACTCGAAGATTTCGTTGGGGACTGGCGACA
GACAGCCGGCTACAACCTGGACCAAGTCCTTGAACAGGGAGGTGTGTCCAGTTTGTTTCAGAATCTCGGG
GTGTCCGTAACTCCGATCCAAAGGATTGTCCTGAGCGGTGAAAATGGGCTGAAGATCGACATCCATGTCA
TCATCCCGTATGAAGGTCTGAGCGGCGACCAAATGGGCCAGATCGAAAAAATTTTTAAGGTGGTGTACCC
TGTGGATGATCATCACTTTAAGGTGATCCTGCACTATGGCACACTGGTAATCGACGGGGTTACGCCGAAC
ATGATCGACTATTTCGGACGGCCGTATGAAGGCATCGCCGTGTTCGACGGCAAAAAGATCACTGTAACAG
GGACCCTGTGGAACGGCAACAAAATTATCGACGAGCGCCTGATCAACCCCGACGGCTCCCTGCTGTTCCG
AGTAACCATCAACGGAGTGACCGGCTGGCGGCTGTGCGAACGCATTCTGGCGTGAGGTACCGGTTAGTAA
TGAGTTTAAACGGGGGAGGCTAACTGAAACACGGAAGGAGACAATACCGGAAGGAACCCGCGCTATGACG
GCAATAAAAAGACAGAATAAAACGCACGGGTGTTGGGTCGTTTGTTCATAAACGCGGGGTTCGGTCCCAG
GGCTGGCACTCTGTCGATACCCCACCGAGACCCCATTGGGGCCAATACGCCCGCGTTTCTTCCTTTTCCC
CACCCCACCCCCCAAGTTCGGGTGAAGGCCCAGGGCTCGCAGCCAACGTCGGGGCGGCAGGCCCTGCCAT
AGCAGATCTGCGCAGCTGGGGCTCTAGGGGGTATCCCC
[124 nt withheld, positions 4169-4292]
C
[91 nt withheld, positions 4294-4384]
A
[49 nt withheld, positions 4386-4434]
CCTTTGACGTTGGAGTCCACGTTCTTT
[37 nt withheld, positions 4462-4498]
ACCCTATCTCGGTCTATTCTTTTGATTTATAAGGGATTTTGCCGATTTCGGCCTATTGGTTAAAAAATGA
GCTGATTTAACAAAAATTTAACGCGAATTAATTCTGTGGAATGTGTGTCAGTTAGGGTGTGGAAAGTCCC
CAGGCTCCCCAGCAGGCAGAAGTATGCAAAGCATGCATCTCAATTAGTCAGCAACCAGGTGTGGAAAGTC
CCCAGGCTCCCCAGCAGGCAGAAGTATGCAAAGCATGCATCTCAATTAGTCAGCAACCATAGTCCCGCCC
CTAACTCCGCCCATCCCGCCCCTAACTCCGCCCAGTTCCGCCCATTCTCCGCCCCATGGCTGACTAATTT
TTTTTATTTATGCAGAGGCCGAGGCCGCCTCTGCCTCTGAGCTATTCCAGAAGTAGTGAGGAGGCTTTTT
TGGAGGCCTAGGCTTTTGCAAAAAGCTCCCGGGAGCTTGTATATCCATTTTCGGATCTGATCAAGAGACA
GGATGAGGATCGTTTCGCATGATTGAACAAGATGGATTGCACGCAGGTTCTCCGGCCGCTTGGGTGGAGA
GGCTATTCGGCTATGACTGGGCACAACAGACAATCGGCTGCTCTGATGCCGCCGTGTTCCGGCTGTCAGC
GCAGGGGCGCCCGGTTCTTTTTGTCAAGACCGACCTGTCCGGTGCCCTGAATGAACTGCAGGACGAGGCA
GCGCGGCTATCGTGGCTGGCCACGACGGGCGTTCCTTGCGCAGCTGTGCTCGACGTTGTCACTGAAGCGG
GAAGGGACTGGCTGCTATTGGGCGAAGTGCCGGGGCAGGATCTCCTGTCATCTCACCTTGCTCCTGCCGA
GAAAGTATCCATCATGGCTGATGCAATGCGGCGGCTGCATACGCTTGATCCGGCTACCTGCCCATTCGAC
CACCAAGCGAAACATCGCATCGAGCGAGCACGTACTCGGATGGAAGCCGGTCTTGTCGATCAGGATGATC
TGGACGAAGAGCATCAGGGGCTCGCGCCAGCCGAACTGTTCGCCAGGCTCAAGGCGCGCATGCCCGACGG
CGAGGATCTCGTCGTGACCCATGGCGATGCCTGCTTGCCGAATATCATGGTGGAAAATGGCCGCTTTTCT
GGATTCATCGACTGTGGCCGGCTGGGTGTGGCGGACCGCTATCAGGACATAGCGTTGGCTACCCGTGATA
TTGCTGAAGAGCTTGGCGGCGAATGGGCTGACCGCTTCCTCGTGCTTTACGGTATCGCCGCTCCCGATTC
GCAGCGCATCGCCTTCTATCGCCTTCTTGACGAGTTCTTCTGAGCGGGACTCTGGGGTTCGCGAAATGAC
CGACCAAGCGACGCCCAACCTGCCATCACGAGATTTCGATTCCACCGCCGCCTTCTATGAAAGGTTGGGC
TTCGGAATCGTTTTCCGGGACGCCGGCTGGATGATCCTCCAGCGCGGGGATCTCATGCTGGAGTTCTTCG
CCCACCCCAACTTGTTTATTGCAGCTTATAATGGTTACAAATAAAGCAATAGCATCACAAATTTCACAAA
TAAAGCATTTTTTTCACTGCATTCTAGTTGTGGTTTGTCCAAACTCATCAATGTATCTTATCATGTCTGT
ATACCGTCGACCTCTAGCTAGAGCTTGGCGTAATCATGGTCATAGCTGTTTCCTGTGTGAAATTGTTATC
CGCTCACAATTCCACACAACATACGAGCCGGAAGCATAAAGTGTAAAGCCTGGGGTGCCTAATGAGTGAG
CTAACTCACATTAATTGCGTTGCGCTCACTGCCCGCTTTCCAGTCGGGAAACCTGTCGTGCCAGCTGCAT
TAATGAATCGGCCAACGCGCGGGGAGAGGCGGTTTGCGTATTGGGCGCTCTTCCGCTTCCTCGCTCACTG
ACTCGCTGCGCTCGGTCGTTCGGCTGCGGCGAGCGGTATCAGCTCACTCAAAGGCGGTAATACGGTTATC
CACAGAATCAGGGGATAACGCAGGAAAGAACATGTGAGCAAAAGGCCAGCAAAAGGCCAGGAACCGTAAA
AAGGCCGCGTTGCTGGCGTTTTTCCATAGGCTCCGCCCCCCTGACGAGCATCACAAAAATCGACGCTCAA
GTCAGAGGTGGCGAAACCCGACAGGACTATAAAGATACCAGGCGTTTCCCCCTGGAAGCTCCCTCGTGCG
CTCTCCTGTTCCGACCCTGCCGCTTACCGGATACCTGTCCGCCTTTCTCCCTTCGGGAAGCGTGGCGCTT
TCTCATAGCTCACGCTGTAGGTATCTCAGTTCGGTGTAGGTCGTTCGCTCCAAGCTGGGCTGTGTGCACG
AACCCCCCGTTCAGCCCGACCGCTGCGCCTTATCCGGTAACTATCGTCTTGAGTCCAACCCGGTAAGACA
CGACTTATCGCCACTGGCAGCAGCCACTGGTAACAGGATTAGCAGAGCGAGGTATGTAGGCGGTGCTACA
GAGTTCTTGAAGTGGTGGCCTAACTACGGCTACACTAGAAGAACAGTATTTGGTATCTGCGCTCTGCTGA
AGCCAGTTACCTTCGGAAAAAGAGTTGGTAGCTCTTGATCCGGCAAACAAACCACCGCTGGTAGCGGTGG
TTTTTTTGTTTGCAAGCAGCAGATTACGCGCAGAAAAAAAGGATCTCAAGAAGATCCTTTGATCTTTTCT
ACGGGGTCTGACGCTCAGTGGAACGAAAACTCACGTTAAGGGATTTTGGTCATGAGATTATCAAAAAGGA
TCTTCACCTAGATCCTTTTAAATTAAAAATGAAGTTTTAAATCAATCTAAAGTATATATGAGTAAACTTG
GTCTGACAGTTACCAATGCTTAATCAGTGAGGCACCTATCTCAGCGATCTGTCTATTTCGTTCATCCATA
GTTGCCTGACTCCCCGTCGTGTAGATAACTACGATACGGGAGGGCTTACCATCTGGCCCCAGTGCTGCAA
TGATACCGCGAGACCCACGCTCACCGGCTCCAGATTTATCAGCAATAAACCAGCCAGCCGGAAGGGCCGA
GCGCAGAAGTGGTCCTGCAACTTTATCCGCCTCCATCCAGTCTATTAATTGTTGCCGGGAAGCTAGAGTA
AGTAGTTCGCCAGTTAATAGTTTGCGCAACGTTGTTGCCATTGCTACAGGCATCGTGGTGTCACGCTCGT
CGTTTGGTATGGCTTCATTCAGCTCCGGTTCCCAACGATCAAGGCGAGTTACATGATCCCCCATGTTGTG
CAAAAAAGCGGTTAGCTCCTTCGGTCCTCCGATCGTTGTCAGAAGTAAGTTGGCCGCAGTGTTATCACTC
ATGGTTATGGCAGCACTGCATAATTCTCTTACTGTCATGCCATCCGTAAGATGCTTTTCTGTGACTGGTG
AGTACTCAACCAAGTCATTCTGAGAATAGTGTATGCGGCGACCGAGTTGCTCTTGCCCGGCGTCAATACG
GGATAATACCGCGCCACATAGCAGAACTTTAAAAGTGCTCATCATTGGAAAACGTTCTTCGGGGCGAAAA
CTCTCAAGGATCTTACCGCTGTTGAGATCCAGTTCGATGTAACCCACTCGTGCACCCAACTGATCTTCAG
CATCTTTTACTTTCACCAGCGTTTCTGGGTGAGCAAAAACAGGAAGGCAAAATGCCGCAAAAAAGGGAAT
AAGGGCGACACGGAAATGTTGAATACTCATACTCTTCCTTTTTCAATATTATTGAAGCATTTATCAGGGT
TATTGTCTCATGAGCGGATACATATTTGAATGTATTTAGAAAAATAAACAAATAGGGGTTCCGCGCACAT
TTCCCCGAAAAGTGCCACCTGACGTCGACGGATCGGGAGATCTCCCGATCCCCTATGGTGCACTCTCAGT
ACAATCTGCTCTGATGCCGCATAGTTAAGCCAGTATCTGCTCCCTGCTTGTGTGTTGGAGGTCGCTGAGT
AGTGCGCGAGCAAAATTTAAGCTACAACAAGGCAAGGCTTGACCGACAATTGCATGAAGAATCTGCTTAG
GGTTAGGCGTTTTGCGCTGCTTCGCGATGTACGGGCCAGATATACGCGTT
